Addgene plasmid #208264: pLRD12
Purpose: Production of miltiradiene in E. coli MEV20
Depositing lab: Christopher Voigt. Depositing organization: Massachusetts Institute of Technology. Publication: Design of a redox-proficient Escherichia coli for screening terpenoids and modifying cytochrome P450s. Lin GM, Voigt CA. Nature Catalysis. 6, 1016–1029 (2023). https://doi.org/10.1038/s41929-023-01049-5.
Backbone
  Vector backbone: pLRD
  Vector type: Bacterial Expression
Growth in bacteria
  Bacterial resistance: Ampicillin, 100 μg/mL
  Growth temperature: 37°C
  Growth strain: DH5alpha
  Copy number: Low Copy
Gene/Insert 1
  Gene/Insert name: tHMGR
  Species: Saccharomyces cerevisiae
  Cloning method: Restriction Enzyme; 5′ cloning site unknown (unknown if destroyed)
Gene/Insert 2
  Gene/Insert name: cldB
  Species: Streptomyces cyslabdanicus
Gene/Insert 3
  Gene/Insert name: smKAL
  Species: Salvia miltiorrhiza
Terms and licenses: Academic/Nonprofit Terms; Industry Terms: Not Available to Industry
How to cite: pLRD12 was a gift from Christopher Voigt (Addgene plasmid # 208264 ; http://n2t.net/addgene:208264 ; RRID:Addgene_208264)
