[The description below was written by a language model from this plasmid's Addgene catalogue record and pLannotate feature annotations shown in this document.]
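Description:
pLRD12 is a low-copy bacterial expression plasmid built on the pLRD backbone for producing the diterpene miltiradiene in the engineered E. coli strain MEV20. It replicates from the pSC101 origin, with the Rep101 (RepA) protein it requires encoded on the plasmid. Selection is by ampicillin through a β-lactamase gene driven by its native bla promoter.

The payload lies between BioBrick prefix and suffix sequences and is bracketed by bacterial terminators, including a his operon terminator downstream. It consists of three consecutive transcription units, each headed by a T7 promoter followed directly by a lac operator, so expression depends on T7 RNA polymerase and is repressed by LacI until relieved with IPTG. The second and third units carry type III hammerhead ribozyme sequences between the operator and the coding region. Such elements are commonly used as self-cleaving insulators that standardise the 5′ end of the transcript.

The annotated coding sequences are cldB from Streptomyces cyslabdanicus, which converts geranylgeranyl diphosphate to (+)-copalyl diphosphate, and the Salvia miltiorrhiza KSL1 enzyme (listed in the catalogue as smKAL), which converts copalyl diphosphate to miltiradiene. The catalogue also lists a Saccharomyces cerevisiae tHMGR insert, by its name a truncated HMG-CoA reductase of the mevalonate pathway. The feature table does not annotate it. The unannotated stretch after the first T7 promoter/lac operator would be a plausible location, but the record does not confirm this. The associated work concerns an E. coli host for screening terpenoids and modifying cytochrome P450s, where this plasmid would supply the miltiradiene scaffold.
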