Features (pLannotate 1.2.2; 18 found; start..end, strand, type, name):
     88..131     -  terminator     bacterial terminator: putative bacterial transcription terminator
    134..155     +  misc_feature   BioBrick prefix: BioBrick prefix for parts that do not start with "ATG"
    176..194     +  promoter       T7 promoter: promoter for bacteriophage T7 RNA polymerase
    195..219     +  protein_bind   lac operator: The lac repressor binds to the lac operator to inhibit transcription in E. coli. This inhibition can be relieved by adding lactose or isopropyl-β-D-thiogalactopyranoside (IPTG). lac repressor encoded by lacI
   1750..1768    +  promoter       T7 promoter: promoter for bacteriophage T7 RNA polymerase
   1769..1793    +  protein_bind   lac operator: The lac repressor binds to the lac operator to inhibit transcription in E. coli. This inhibition can be relieved by adding lactose or isopropyl-β-D-thiogalactopyranoside (IPTG). lac repressor encoded by lacI
   1813..1868    +  ncRNA          Hammerhead 3: Accession: RF00008 - Hammerhead ribozyme (type III)
   1927..3522    +  CDS            cldB: CLDB_STRCP - Experimental evidence at protein level: Swiss-Prot protein existence level 1. Involved in the biosynthesis of the mercapturic acid derivative diterpene cyslabdan A, a potentiator of the beta-lactam antibiotic imipenem (PubMed:26507838). Catalyzes the conversion of geranylgeranyl diphosphate (GGDP) into (+)-copalyl diphosphate (PubMed:26507838, PubMed:26814669). From Streptomyces cyslabdanicus.
   3630..3648    +  promoter       T7 promoter: promoter for bacteriophage T7 RNA polymerase
   3649..3673    +  protein_bind   lac operator: The lac repressor binds to the lac operator to inhibit transcription in E. coli. This inhibition can be relieved by adding lactose or isopropyl-β-D-thiogalactopyranoside (IPTG). lac repressor encoded by lacI
   3694..3748    +  ncRNA          Hammerhead 3 (fragment): Accession: RF00008 - Hammerhead ribozyme (type III)
   3809..5593    +  CDS            KSL1: KSL1_SALMI - Experimental evidence at protein level: Swiss-Prot protein existence level 1. Involved in tanshinone biosynthesis in hairy roots (PubMed:19905026, PubMed:21082262). Catalyzes the conversion of copalyl diphosphate (CPP) to miltiradiene (PubMed:19905026, PubMed:21082262). From Salvia miltiorrhiza (Chinese sage).
   5726..5746    +  misc_feature   BioBrick suffix: universal suffix for all parts
   5747..5804    +  terminator     his operon terminator: This putative transcriptin terminator from the E. coli his operon has a 2-bp deletion introduced during synthesis. Its efficiency has not been determined.
   6379..6601    +  rep_origin     pSC101 ori: low-copy replication origin that requires the Rep101 protein
   6649..7599    +  CDS            Rep101: RepA protein needed for replication with the pSC101 origin; rep101
   8213..9073    -  CDS            AmpR: β-lactamase; bla; confers resistance to ampicillin, carbenicillin, and related antibiotics
   9074..9178    -  promoter       AmpR promoter: bla
>Addgene plasmid #208264 | pLRD12 | addgene full sequence | sequence record 409624 | Addgene NGS Result
CATTTCCCCGAAAAGTGCCACCTGACGTCTAAGAAACCATTATTATCATGACATTAACCTATAAAAATAG
GCGTATCACGAGGCAGAATTTCAGATAAAAAAAATCCTTAGCTTTCGCTAAGGATGATTTCTGGAATTCG
CGGCCGCTTCTAGAGCGCGAAGACTTAATCAAATCTAATACGACTCACTATAGGGGAATTGTGAGCGGAT
AACAATTCCCCTCTACGTTTTCAAGGTGGTAGACTGTCGCCGGATGTGTATCCGACCTGACGATGGCCCA
AAAGGGCCGAAACAGTCCTCTACAAATAATTTTGTTTAAGAGAATACCCCGCTAAGAAGGTAATTATGTC
CATGCAAAGTTTAGATAAGAATTTTCGACATTTATCTCGTAAAGAAAAGTTACAACAATTGGTTGATAAG
CAATGGTTATCAGAAGAACAATTCGACATTTTACTGAATCATCCATTAATCGATGAAGAAGTAGCCAATA
GTTTAATTGAAAATGTCATCGCGCAAGGTGCATTACCCGTTGGATTATTACCGAATATCATTGTGGACGA
TAAGGCATATGTTGTACCTATGATGGTGGAAGAGCCTTCAGTTGTCGCTGCAGCTAGTTATGGTGCAAAG
CTAGTGAATCAGACTGGCGGATTTAAAACGGTATCTTCTGAACGTATTATGATAGGTCAAATCGTCTTTG
ATGGCGTTGACGATACTGAAAAATTATCAGCAGACATTAAAGCTTTAGAAAAGCAAATTCATAAAATTGC
GGATGAGGCATATCCTTCTATTAAAGCGCGTGGTGGTGGTTACCAACGTATAGCGATTGATACATTTCCT
GAGCAACAGTTACTATCTTTAAAAGTATTTGTTGATACGAAAGATGCTATGGGCGCTAATATGCTTAATA
CGATTTTAGAGGCCATAACTGCATTTTTAAAAAATGAATTTCCGCAAAGCGACATTTTAATGAGTATTTT
ATCCAATCATGCAACAGCGTCCGTTGTTAAAGTTCAAGGCGAAATTGATGTTAAAGATTTAGCAAGGGGC
GAGAGAACTGGAGAAGAGGTTGCCAAACGAATGGAACGTGCTTCTGTATTGGCCCAAGTAGATATTCATC
GTGCAGCAACACATAATAAAGGTGTTATGAATGGCATACATGCTGTTGTTTTAGCAACAGGAAATGATAC
GCGTGGTGCAGAAGCAAGTGCGCATGCATACGCGAGTCGTGACGGACAGTATCGTGGTATTGCTACATGG
CGTTACGATCAAGATCGTCAACGATTGATTGGTACAATTGAAGTGCCTATGACATTGGCAATCGTTGGCG
GTGGTACAAAAGTATTACCAATTGCTAAAGCTTCATTAGAGCTACTAAATGTAGAGTCAGCACAAGAATT
AGGTCATGTAGTTGCTGCCGTTGGTTTAGCGCAAAACTTTGCAGCATGTCGCGCGCTTGTGTCAGAAGGT
ATTCAACAAGGTCATATGAGTTTACAATATAAATCATTAGCTATCGTTGTAGGGGCAAAAGGTGATGAAA
TTGCTAAAGTAGCTGAAGCTTTGAAAAAAGAACCCCGTGCAAATACACAAGCAGCGGAACATATTTTACA
AGAAATTAGACAACAATAATAACGGATGTAAACAGAGAAACGTCTAACTAAAAAGGCCTCCCAAATCGGG
GGGCCTTTTTTATTGATAACAAAAGCCTAATACACCTGTTCGTGACGACTACGGATGCGGGCAAGGTGCT
AATACGACTCACTATAGGGGAATTGTGAGCGGATAACAATTCCCCTCTAAACGCCAGCCACTAAAGCGGT
CAACGCATGTGCTTTGCGTTCTGATGAGACAGTGATGTCGAAACCGCCTCTACAAATAATTTTGTTTAAG
AAGGTCAAACACATTAGCAACGATAAGGGGGTCTTTATGTCGTCCATCAGCCATCAAGCGGCTCCGACGC
GTGCTCAGCACACCAATTCCTACGTGCAGCTGGCGCGCCAATTAGTGACTTCAGTCGACAATGACCCATG
GGGTGACGTCCCGCCTAGTGTGTACGAAACCGCACGGGTCACATCGTGGGCTCCGTGGCTGGAAGGTCAC
GAGCGCCGCCTGGCATGGTTACTCGAACGCCAAAGTGCGGCCGGTTCCTGGGGTGAAGGTCCGACCCCTT
ATCGTCTGCTTCCTACACTGTCTGTTACTGAAGCACTTCTCAGCACCCTGCGTCAGAACACAGCCGCCGG
TGTTTCTCGCGAACGCCTGGCCGCGGCAGTCGACAATGGTCTTGCAGCGTTGCGTGATCTGAGCGGTACC
GGCGGCTGGCCGGATACCGCCGCCATCGAGATTCTGGCACCTGATCTGGTGGTTTTAATCAATGACCATC
TGGATCAACCAGAAGTTGCCGCACTTCCGCGCCTGGGTCCTTGGGCCCGCGGTCAAAGATTAGCCCAACC
TCACGGTTTTCAAGCGGCGCTCCCTGACCGCGTTGCTGAACGTTGCCAGGTGGCTGGGGGCGTTCCGCTG
AAACTTCATCACACTTTTGAAGGCGTGGCACGCCGCCTGCCGCGTATGGTGCCTGGAGTTCCCGGTGGAC
TCCTGGGCTCAAGTCCAGCGGCTACGGCAGCGTGGTTAGCAACCGGTCCGGACGAAGGGCGTGACCAAGC
AGTTACGGCTCTTACGGCGGTTGCGGAACGCTACGATGGCCTGTTCCCAGAAGCAACCCCGATTAGTGTG
TTCGAACGCCTGTGGATCTCTGTAGCATTAGCTCGCCCGGGTCTGCCCGCCGCGTGCGTACCTACAATTC
GTGCCTGGGCCGCTGAAATCTATGATGCGACCGGAGTGCGTGGTGCTCCCGGTTTACTGCCAGATACTGA
TGATACAGCGATGGCGGTCTTAGCGTCTGCACTGGCCGGTAGCCCGCGAGATCCTTCTCCACTGTCGGCA
TTTGAGGCGGGTGATCACTATGATTGTTACGTGGGCGAGGACACCGGTAGCTCTACGGCTAATGCGCACG
CACTCCAGGCTCTTACGGCGTGGCTTAGCCACCGTCCGGCCACTGGCGACGCTTTACAGGCCAGACGCGA
TCTGACGCGAGATTGGCTGCTGGCCCAGCAGGAAAGTGATGGGGCGTGGCGTGATAAATGGCATGCGAGC
CCATATTATGCAACTGAACGTTGCGTTACTGCCCTGTCAGGCCATACGGGCCCTACGACGCGTGATGCTA
TCCGCTCGGCTGCCGATTGGGTCCTGGATGCACAGTCCGATGATGGCAGTTGGGGTGTATGGGGAGGTAC
CGCGGAAGAAACCGCCTACGCCGTGAACATCTTGCTTAACAGCCCGGACCATACCGGGACGCCAGAAGCG
ACACAGGCGTTAAAACTGGCAGAAAATGTATTGCGTGAAGCGGTGCATTCGTCCGGTCACCATCATCCCG
CTTTATGGCATGACAAAACCCTTTACGCGCCCCAAGCGATGGCACAGGCGGAAGTCATTGCAGCCTTGGA
ACTGCTGCAGGCACGTCGTCCGTAATAATTATGCCTTCCGCTAATCAACTCGGTACCAAATTCCAGAAAA
GAGACGCTTTCGAGCGTCTTTTTTCGTTTTGGTCCGTGGACAAGCACAGCATAGCCAAGTAATACGACTC
ACTATAGGGGAATTGTGAGCGGATAACAATTCCCCTCTAGGTCCGAAGATACTTAGGGTGTCTCAAGGTG
CGTACCTTGACTGATGAGTCCGAAAGGACGAAACACCCCTCTACAAATAATTTTGTTTAAGAGCTCGAAC
CACAATTTTCATTAAGTAGGTTTTTTTTATGTCCCTGGCTTTTAACCCGGCTGCAACCGCGTTTTCTGGT
AACGGTGCGCGCTCTCGCCGCGAGAATTTTCCTGTCAAGCATGTGACTGTAAGAGGCTTTCCGATGATTA
CCAACAAATCTTCATTCGCCGTAAAATGCAATTTGACCACAACCGATCTCATGGGCAAAATTGCAGAAAA
GTTTAAGGGAGAGGATAGCAACTTCCCAGCCGCTGCCGCTGTTCAACCTGCTGCGGACATGCCGAGCAAT
CTCTGCATCATAGACACGCTGCAACGTCTGGGGGTCGATCGTTATTTTCGTTCAGAAATAGATACCATCC
TGGAAGATACATATCGCTTGTGGCAGCGCAAAGAACGCGCAATCTTCTCGGACACGGCTATTCATGCGAT
GGCCTTTCGTCTGCTGCGAGTCAAGGGCTATGAGGTATCCAGTGAAGAACTTGCGCCGTATGCCGATCAG
GAGCATGTGGATCTGCAGACCATTGAGGTAGCGACGGTGATAGAACTGTATCGTGCTGCGCAGGAACGTA
CGGGTGAAGATGAAAGCTCACTGAAAAAGCTGCACGCGTGGACGACGACCTTTCTGAAACAGAAACTGTT
AACAAACAGCATCCCCGATAAAAAGCTCCATAAACTGGTGGAATATTACCTGAAAAACTACCACGGTATT
CTGGACCGAATGGGTGTGCGTCAGAATCTGGACCTGTACGATATTAGCTACTATAGAACGAGCAAAGCAG
CGAATCGCTTCTCGAATTTATGCTCCGAAGATTTTCTTGCATTTGCCCGCCAGGACTTTAATATTTGCCA
GGCCCAGCATCAGAAAGAACTGCAGCAGCTGCAGCGCTGGTACGCGGATTGTAAACTTGATACACTGAAA
TATGGTCGTGATGTTGTACGCGTCGCGAACTTCTTAACGAGCGCGATCATCGGCGATCCCGAACTTTCAG
ATGTGCGCATAGTGTTCGCTCAACACATCGTGTTAGTCACACGAATCGATGATTTCTTTGACCACCGCGG
CTCCCGTGAGGAGTCTTACAAAATCCTGGAATTAATCAAAGAATGGAAGGAGAAGCCGGCAGCGGAGTAT
GGCTCCGAAGAAGTAGAAATTTTGTTTACCGCCGTGTATAACACAGTGAATGAACTGGCTGAACGGGCAC
ATGTGGAACAAGGACGCTCGGTGAAAGACTTTTTAATTAAACTCTGGGTGCAGATTCTCTCCATTTTCAA
GCGTGAGCTGGACACCTGGTCTGATGATACCGCCCTGACTCTTGATGATTATTTGAGCGCGTCCTGGGTG
TCGATCGGTTGCCGCATTTGTATCTTAATGAGCATGCAATTCATTGGTATCAAACTCTCAGATGAAATGC
TGCTCTCTGAAGAGTGCATCGATCTCTGTCGCCACGTTAGCATGGTGGATCGCCTGCTGAATGACGTTCA
AACCTTCGAAAAAGAGCGCAAAGAGAATACCGGCAATAGTGTAACTCTGCTCTTGGCCGCTAACAAAGAT
GACTCCTCCTTTACAGAGGAAGAAGCAATTCGGATAGCCAAAGAGATGGCAGAATGTAATCGTCGCCAGC
TGATGCAGATAGTTTACAAGACTGGTACAATTTTTCCCCGCCAATGCAAAGACATGTTCTTGAAAGTGTG
CCGTATCGGCTGTTATCTGTATGCAAGTGGGGACGAATTTACTTCACCGCAACAGATGATGGAGGACATG
AAATCTCTCGTATATGAGCCGCTGACCATCCACCCGTTGGTTGCTAATAACGTCCGTGGGAAATAATAAG
CCTCGTTGCTCTTCATAAATCATCCCTATGACCCCTTCAAAAAAAAAAAACACCCTAACGGGTGTTTTTT
TTTTTTTGGTCTGCCTCTCGCTGACGGTCACAATGCGCTTACGAAAGTCTTCCTGTACTAGTAGCGGCCG
CTGCAGTCCGGCAAAAAAGGGCAAGGTGTCACCACCCTGCCCTTTTTCTTTAAAACCGAAAAGATTACTT
CGCGTTATGCAGGCTTCCTCGCTCACTGACTCGCTGCGCTCGGTCGTTCGGCTGCGGCGAGCGGTATCAG
CTCACTCAAAGGCGGTAATGACAGTAAGACGGGTAAGCCTGTTGATGATACCGCTGCCTTACTGGGTGCA
TTAGCCAGTCTGAATGACCTGTCACGGGATAATCCGAAGTGGTCAGACTGGAAAATCAGAGGGCAGGAAC
TGCTGAACAGCAAAAAGTCAGATAGCACCACATAGCAGACCCGCCATAAAACGCCCTGAGAAGCCCGTGA
CGGGCTTTTCTTGTATTATGGGTAGTTTCCTTGCATGAATCCATAAAAGGCGCCTGTAGTGCCATTTACC
CCCATTCACTGCCAGAGCCGTGAGCGCAGCGAACTGAATGTCACGAAAAAGACAGCGACTCAGGTGCCTG
ATGGTCGGAGACAAAAGGAATATTCAGCGATTTGCCCGAGCTTGCGAGGGTGCTACTTAAGCCTTTAGGG
TTTTAAGGTCTGTTTTGTAGAGGAGCAAACAGCGTTTGCGACATCCTTTTGTAATACTGCGGAACTGACT
AAAGTAGTGAGTTATACACAGGGCTGGGATCTATTCTTTTTATCTTTTTTTATTCTTTCTTTATTCTATA
AATTATAACCACTTGAATATAAACAAAAAAAACACACAAAGGTCTAGCGGAATTTACAGAGGGTCTAGCA
GAATTTACAAGTTTTCCAGCAAAGGTCTAGCAGAATTTACAGATACCCACAACTCAAAGGAAAAGGACTA
GTAATTATCATTGACTAGCCCATCTCAATTGGTATAGTGATTAAAATCACCTAGACCAATTGAGATGTAT
GTCTGAATTAGTTGTTTTCAAAGCAAATGAACTAGCGATTAGTCGCTATGACTTAACGGAGCATGAAACC
AAGCTAATTTTATGCTGTGTGGCACTACTCAACCCCACGATTGAAAACCCTACAAGGAAAGAACGGACGG
TATCGTTCACTTATAACCAATACGCTCAGATGATGAACATCAGTAGGGAAAATGCTTATGGTGTATTAGC
TAAAGCAACCAGAGAGCTGATGACGAGAACTGTGGAAATCAGGAATCCTTTGGTTAAAGGCTTTTGGATT
TTCCAGTGGACAAACTATGCCAAGTTCTCAAGCGAAAAATTAGAATTAGTTTTTAGTGAAGAGATATTGC
CTTATCTTTTCCAGTTAAAAAAATTCATAAAATATAATCTGGAACATGTTAAGTCTTTTGAAAACAAATA
CTCTATGAGGATTTATGAGTGGTTATTAAAAGAACTAACACAAAAGAAAACTCACAAGGCAAATATAGAG
ATTAGCCTTGATGAATTTAAGTTCATGTTAATGCTTGAAAATAACTACCATGAGTTTAAAAGGCTTAACC
AATGGGTTTTGAAACCAATAAGTAAAGATTTAAACACTTACAGCAATATGAAATTGGTGGTTGATAAGCG
AGGCCGCCCGACTGATACGTTGATTTTCCAAGTTGAACTAGATAGACAAATGGATCTCGTAACCGAACTT
GAGAACAACCAGATAAAAATGAATGGTGACAAAATACCAACAACCATTACATCAGATTCCTACCTACATA
ACGGACTAAGAAAAACACTACACGATGCTTTAACTGCAAAAATTCAGCTCACCAGTTTTGAGGCAAAATT
TTTGAGTGACATGCAAAGTAAGTATGATCTCAATGGTTCGTTCTCATGGCTCACGCAAAAACAACGAACC
ACACTAGAGAACATACTGGCTAAATACGGAAGGATCTGAGGTTCTTATGGCTCTTGTATCTATCAGTGAA
GCATCAAGACTAACAAACAAAAGTAGAACAACTGTTCACCGTTACATATCAAAGGGAAAACTGTCCATAT
GCACAGATGAAAACGGTGTAAAAAAGATAGATACATCAGAGCTTTTACGAGTTTTTGGTGCATTCAAAGC
TGTTCACCATGAACAGATCGACAATGTAACAGATGAACAGCATGTAACACCTAATAGAACAGGTGAAACC
AGTAAAACAAAGCAACTAGAACATGAAATTGAACACCTGAGACAACTTGTTACAGCTCAACAGTCACACA
TAGACAGCCTGAAACAGGCGATGCTGCTTATCGAATCAAAGCTGCCGACAACACGGGAGCCAGTGACGCC
TCCCGTGGGGAAAAAATCATGGCAATTCTGGAAGAAATAGCGCTTTCAGCCGGCAAACCGGCTGAAGCCG
GATCTGCGATTCTGATAACAAACTAGCAACACCAGAACAGCCCGTTTGCGGGCAGCAAAACCCGTACCGA
TTATCAAAAAGGATCTTCACCTAGATCCTTTTAAATTAAAAATGAAGTTTTAAATCAATCTAAAGTATAT
ATGAGTAAACTTGGTCTGACAGTTACCAATGCTTAATCAGTGAGGCACCTATCTCAGCGATCTGTCTATT
TCGTTCATCCATAGTTGCCTGACTCCCCGTCGTGTAGATAACTACGATACGGGAGGGCTTACCATCTGGC
CCCAGTGCTGCAATGATACCGCGAGAACCACGCTCACCGGCTCCAGATTTATCAGCAATAAACCAGCCAG
CCGGAAGGGCCGAGCGCAGAAGTGGTCCTGCAACTTTATCCGCCTCCATCCAGTCTATTAATTGTTGCCG
GGAAGCTAGAGTAAGTAGTTCGCCAGTTAATAGTTTGCGCAACGTTGTTGCCATTGCTACAGGCATCGTG
GTGTCACGCTCGTCGTTTGGTATGGCTTCATTCAGCTCCGGTTCCCAACGATCAAGGCGAGTTACATGAT
CCCCCATGTTGTGCAAAAAAGCGGTTAGCTCCTTCGGTCCTCCGATCGTTGTCAGAAGTAAGTTGGCCGC
AGTGTTATCACTCATGGTTATGGCAGCACTGCATAATTCTCTTACTGTCATGCCATCCGTAAGATGCTTT
TCTGTGACTGGTGAGTACTCAACCAAGTCATTCTGAGAATAGTGTATGCGGCGACCGAGTTGCTCTTGCC
CGGCGTCAATACGGGATAATACCGCGCCACATAGCAGAACTTTAAAAGTGCTCATCATTGGAAAACGTTC
TTCGGGGCGAAAACTCTCAAGGATCTTACCGCTGTTGAGATCCAGTTCGATATAACCCACTCGTGCACCC
AACTGATCTTCAGCATCTTTTACTTTCACCAGCGTTTCTGGGTGAGCAAAAACAGGAAGGCAAAATGCCG
CAAAAAAGGGAATAAGGGCGACACGGAAATGTTGAATACTCATACTCTTCCTTTTTCAATATTATTGAAG
CATTTATCAGGGTTATTGTCTCATGAGCGGATACATATTTGAATGTATTTAGAAAAATAAACAAATAGGG
GTTCCGCGCA
